>Addgene plasmid #76232 | CLK1 gRNA (BRDN0001146454) | addgene full sequence | sequence record 185440 | Addgene Assembled Sequence
CCCGGGTGCAAAGATGGATAAAGTTTTAAACAGAGAGGAATCTTTGCAGCTAATGGACCTTCTAGGTCTT
GAAAGGAGTGGGAATTGGCTCCGGTGCCCGTCAGTGGGCAGAGCGCACATCGCCCACAGTCCCCGAGAAG
TTGGGGGGAGGGGTCGGCAATTGATCCGGTGCCTAGAGAAGGTGGCGCGGGGTAAACTGGGAAAGTGATG
TCGTGTACTGGCTCCGCCTTTTTCCCGAGGGTGGGGGAGAACCGTATATAAGTGCAGTAGTCGCCGTGAA
CGTTCTTTTTCGCAACGGGTTTGCCGCCAGAACACAGGTAAGTGCCGTGTGTGGTTCCCGCGGGCCTGGC
CTCTTTACGGGTTATGGCCCTTGCGTGCCTTGAATTACTTCCACCTGGCTGCAGTACGTGATTCTTGATC
CCGAGCTTCGGGTTGGAAGTGGGTGGGAGAGTTCGAGGCCTTGCGCTTAAGGAGCCCCTTCGCCTCGTGC
TTGAGTTGAGGCCTGGCCTGGGCGCTGGGGCCGCCGCGTGCGAATCTGGTGGCACCTTCGCGCCTGTCTC
GCTGCTTTCGATAAGTCTCTAGCCATTTAAAATTTTTGATGACCTGCTGCGACGCTTTTTTTCTGGCAAG
ATAGTCTTGTAAATGCGGGCCAAGATCTGCACACTGGTATTTCGGTTTTTGGGGCCGCGGGCGGCGACGG
GGCCCGTGCGTCCCAGCGCACATGTTCGGCGAGGCGGGGCCTGCGAGCGCGGCCACCGAGAATCGGACGG
GGGTAGTCTCAAGCTGGCCGGCCTGCTCTGGTGCCTGGCCTCGCGCCGCCGTGTATCGCCCCGCCCTGGG
CGGCAAGGCTGGCCCGGTCGGCACCAGTTGCGTGAGCGGAAAGATGGCCGCTTCCCGGCCCTGCTGCAGG
GAGCTCAAAATGGAGGACGCGGCGCTCGGGAGAGCGGGCGGGTGAGTCACCCACACAAAGGAAAAGGGCC
TTTCCGTCCTCAGCCGTCGCTTCATGTGACTCCACGGAGTACCGGGCGCCGTCCAGGCACCTCGATTAGT
TCTCGAGCTTTTGGAGTACGTCGTCTTTAGGTTGGGGGGAGGGGTTTTATGCGATGGAGTTTCCCCACAC
TGAGTGGGTGGAGACTGAAGTTAGGCCAGCTTGGCACTTGATGTAATTCTCCTTGGAATTTGCCCTTTTT
GAGTTTGGATCTTGGTTCATTCTCAAGCCTCAGACAGTGGTTCAAAGTTTTTTTCTTCCATTTCAGGTGT
CGTGACGTACGGCCACCATGACCGAGTACAAGCCCACGGTGCGCCTCGCCACCCGCGACGACGTCCCCAG
GGCCGTACGCACCCTCGCCGCCGCGTTCGCCGACTACCCCGCCACGCGCCACACCGTCGATCCGGACCGC
CACATCGAGCGGGTCACCGAGCTGCAAGAACTCTTCCTCACGCGCGTCGGGCTCGACATCGGCAAGGTGT
GGGTCGCGGACGACGGCGCCGCCGTGGCGGTCTGGACCACGCCGGAGAGCGTCGAAGCGGGGGCGGTGTT
CGCCGAGATCGGCCCGCGCATGGCCGAGTTGAGCGGTTCCCGGCTGGCCGCGCAGCAACAGATGGAAGGC
CTCCTGGCGCCGCACCGGCCCAAGGAGCCCGCGTGGTTCCTGGCCACCGTCGGAGTCTCGCCCGACCACC
AGGGCAAGGGTCTGGGCAGCGCCGTCGTGCTCCCCGGAGTGGAGGCGGCCGAGCGCGCCGGGGTGCCCGC
CTTCCTGGAGACCTCCGCGCCCCGCAACCTCCCCTTCTACGAGCGGCTCGGCTTCACCGTCACCGCCGAC
GTCGAGGTGCCCGAAGGACCGCGCACCTGGTGCATGACCCGCAAGCCCGGTGCCTGAACGCGTTAAGTCG
ACAATCAACCTCTGGATTACAAAATTTGTGAAAGATTGACTGGTATTCTTAACTATGTTGCTCCTTTTAC
GCTATGTGGATACGCTGCTTTAATGCCTTTGTATCATGCTATTGCTTCCCGTATGGCTTTCATTTTCTCC
TCCTTGTATAAATCCTGGTTGCTGTCTCTTTATGAGGAGTTGTGGCCCGTTGTCAGGCAACGTGGCGTGG
TGTGCACTGTGTTTGCTGACGCAACCCCCACTGGTTGGGGCATTGCCACCACCTGTCAGCTCCTTTCCGG
GACTTTCGCTTTCCCCCTCCCTATTGCCACGGCGGAACTCATCGCCGCCTGCCTTGCCCGCTGCTGGACA
GGGGCTCGGCTGTTGGGCACTGACAATTCCGTGGTGTTGTCGGGGAAATCATCGTCCTTTCCTTGGCTGC
TCGCCTGTGTTGCCACCTGGATTCTGCGCGGGACGTCCTTCTGCTACGTCCCTTCGGCCCTCAATCCAGC
GGACCTTCCTTCCCGCGGCCTGCTGCCGGCTCTGCGGCCTCTTCCGCGTCTTCGCCTTCGCCCTCAGACG
AGTCGGATCTCCCTTTGGGCCGCCTCCCCGCGTCGACTTTAAGACCAATGACTTACAAGGCAGCTGTAGA
TCTTAGCCACTTTTTAAAAGAAAAGGGGGGACTGGAAGGGCTAATTCACTCCCAACGAAGACAAGATCTG
CTTTTTGCTTGTACTGGGTCTCTCTGGTTAGACCAGATCTGAGCCTGGGAGCTCTCTGGCTAACTAGGGA
ACCCACTGCTTAAGCCTCAATAAAGCTTGCCTTGAGTGCTTCAAGTAGTGTGTGCCCGTCTGTTGTGTGA
CTCTGGTAACTAGAGATCCCTCAGACCCTTTTAGTCAGTGTGGAAAATCTCTAGCAGTACGTATAGTAGT
TCATGTCATCTTATTATTCAGTATTTATAACTTGCAAAGAAATGAATATCAGAGAGTGAGAGGAACTTGT
TTATTGCAGCTTATAATGGTTACAAATAAAGCAATAGCATCACAAATTTCACAAATAAAGCATTTTTTTC
ACTGCATTCTAGTTGTGGTTTGTCCAAACTCATCAATGTATCTTATCATGTCTGGCTCTAGCTATCCCGC
CCCTAACTCCGCCCATCCCGCCCCTAACTCCGCCCAGTTCCGCCCATTCTCCGCCCCATGGCTGACTAAT
TTTTTTTATTTATGCAGAGGCCGAGGCCGCCTCGGCCTCTGAGCTATTCCAGAAGTAGTGAGGAGGCTTT
TTTGGAGGCCTAGGGACGTACCCAATTCGCCCTATAGTGAGTCGTATTACGCGCGCTCACTGGCCGTCGT
TTTACAACGTCGTGACTGGGAAAACCCTGGCGTTACCCAACTTAATCGCCTTGCAGCACATCCCCCTTTC
GCCAGCTGGCGTAATAGCGAAGAGGCCCGCACCGATCGCCCTTCCCAACAGTTGCGCAGCCTGAATGGCG
AATGGG
[124 nt withheld, positions 3367-3490]
C
[91 nt withheld, positions 3492-3582]
A
[49 nt withheld, positions 3584-3632]
CCTTTGACGTTGGAGTCCACGTTCTTT
[37 nt withheld, positions 3660-3696]
ACCCTATCTCGGTCTATTCTTTTGATTTATAAGGGATTTTGCCGATTTCGGCCTATTGGTTAAAAAATGA
GCTGATTTAACAAAAATTTAACGCGAATTTTAACAAAATATTAACGCTTACAATTTAGGTGGCACTTTTC
GGGGAAATGTGCGCGGAACCCCTATTTGTTTATTTTTCTAAATACATTCAAATATGTATCCGCTCATGAG
ACAATAACCCTGATAAATGCTTCAATAATATTGAAAAAGGAAGAGTATGAGTATTCAACATTTCCGTGTC
GCCCTTATTCCCTTTTTTGCGGCATTTTGCCTTCCTGTTTTTGCTCACCCAGAAACGCTGGTGAAAGTAA
AAGATGCTGAAGATCAGTTGGGTGCACGAGTGGGTTACATCGAACTGGATCTCAACAGCGGTAAGATCCT
TGAGAGTTTTCGCCCCGAAGAACGTTTTCCAATGATGAGCACTTTTAAAGTTCTGCTATGTGGCGCGGTA
TTATCCCGTATTGACGCCGGGCAAGAGCAACTCGGTCGCCGCATACACTATTCTCAGAATGACTTGGTTG
AGTACTCACCAGTCACAGAAAAGCATCTTACGGATGGCATGACAGTAAGAGAATTATGCAGTGCTGCCAT
AACCATGAGTGATAACACTGCGGCCAACTTACTTCTGACAACGATCGGAGGACCGAAGGAGCTAACCGCT
TTTTTGCACAACATGGGGGATCATGTAACTCGCCTTGATCGTTGGGAACCGGAGCTGAATGAAGCCATAC
CAAACGACGAGCGTGACACCACGATGCCTGTAGCAATGGCAACAACGTTGCGCAAACTATTAACTGGCGA
ACTACTTACTCTAGCTTCCCGGCAACAATTAATAGACTGGATGGAGGCGGATAAAGTTGCAGGACCACTT
CTGCGCTCGGCCCTTCCGGCTGGCTGGTTTATTGCTGATAAATCTGGAGCCGGTGAGCGTGGGTCTCGCG
GTATCATTGCAGCACTGGGGCCAGATGGTAAGCCCTCCCGTATCGTAGTTATCTACACGACGGGGAGTCA
GGCAACTATGGATGAACGAAATAGACAGATCGCTGAGATAGGTGCCTCACTGATTAAGCATTGGTAACTG
TCAGACCAAGTTTACTCATATATACTTTAGATTGATTTAAAACTTCATTTTTAATTTAAAAGGATCTAGG
TGAAGATCCTTTTTGATAATCTCATGACCAAAATCCCTTAACGTGAGTTTTCGTTCCACTGAGCGTCAGA
CCCCGTAGAAAAGATCAAAGGATCTTCTTGAGATCCTTTTTTTCTGCGCGTAATCTGCTGCTTGCAAACA
AAAAAACCACCGCTACCAGCGGTGGTTTGTTTGCCGGATCAAGAGCTACCAACTCTTTTTCCGAAGGTAA
CTGGCTTCAGCAGAGCGCAGATACCAAATACTGTTCTTCTAGTGTAGCCGTAGTTAGGCCACCACTTCAA
GAACTCTGTAGCACCGCCTACATACCTCGCTCTGCTAATCCTGTTACCAGTGGCTGCTGCCAGTGGCGAT
AAGTCGTGTCTTACCGGGTTGGACTCAAGACGATAGTTACCGGATAAGGCGCAGCGGTCGGGCTGAACGG
GGGGTTCGTGCACACAGCCCAGCTTGGAGCGAACGACCTACACCGAACTGAGATACCTACAGCGTGAGCT
ATGAGAAAGCGCCACGCTTCCCGAAGGGAGAAAGGCGGACAGGTATCCGGTAAGCGGCAGGGTCGGAACA
GGAGAGCGCACGAGGGAGCTTCCAGGGGGAAACGCCTGGTATCTTTATAGTCCTGTCGGGTTTCGCCACC
TCTGACTTGAGCGTCGATTTTTGTGATGCTCGTCAGGGGGGCGGAGCCTATGGAAAAACGCCAGCAACGC
GGCCTTTTTACGGTTCCTGGCCTTTTGCTGGCCTTTTGCTCACATGTTCTTTCCTGCGTTATCCCCTGAT
TCTGTGGATAACCGTATTACCGCCTTTGAGTGAGCTGATACCGCTCGCCGCAGCCGAACGACCGAGCGCA
GCGAGTCAGTGAGCGAGGAAGCGGAAGAGCGCCCAATACGCAAACCGCCTCTCCCCGCGCGTTGGCCGAT
TCATTAATGCAGCTGGCACGACAGGTTTCCCGACTGGAAAGCGGGCAGTGAGCGCAACGCAATTAATGTG
AGTTAGCTCACTCATTAGGCACCCCAGGCTTTACACTTTATGCTTCCGGCTCGTATGTTGTGTGGAATTG
TGAGCGGATAACAATTTCACACAGGAAACAGCTATGACCATGATTACGCCAAGCGCGCAATTAACCCTCA
CTAAAGGGAACAAAAGCTGGAGCTGCAAGCTTAATGTAGTCTTATGCAATACTCTTGTAGTCTTGCAACA
TGGTAACGATGAGTTAGCAACATGCCTTACAAGGAGAGAAAAAGCACCGTGCATGCCGATTGGTGGAAGT
AAGGTGGTACGATCGTGCCTTATTAGGAAGGCAACAGACGGGTCTGACATGGATTGGACGAACCACTGAA
TTGCCGCATTGCAGAGATATTGTATTTAAGTGCCTAGCTCGATACATAAACGGGTCTCTCTGGTTAGACC
AGATCTGAGCCTGGGAGCTCTCTGGCTAACTAGGGAACCCACTGCTTAAGCCTCAATAAAGCTTGCCTTG
AGTGCTTCAAGTAGTGTGTGCCCGTCTGTTGTGTGACTCTGGTAACTAGAGATCCCTCAGACCCTTTTAG
TCAGTGTGGAAAATCTCTAGCAGTGGCGCCCGAACAGGGACTTGAAAGCGAAAGGGAAACCAGAGGAGCT
CTCTCGACGCAGGACTCGGCTTGCTGAAGCGCGCACGGCAAGAGGCGAGGGGCGGCGACTGGTGAGTACG
CCAAAAATTTTGACTAGCGGAGGCTAGAAGGAGAGAGATGGGTGCGAGAGCGTCAGTATTAAGCGGGGGA
GAATTAGATCGCGATGGGAAAAAATTCGGTTAAGGCCAGGGGGAAAGAAAAAATATAAATTAAAACATAT
AGTATGGGCAAGCAGGGAGCTAGAACGATTCGCAGTTAATCCTGGCCTGTTAGAAACATCAGAAGGCTGT
AGACAAATACTGGGACAGCTACAACCATCCCTTCAGACAGGATCAGAAGAACTTAGATCATTATATAATA
CAGTAGCAACCCTCTATTGTGTGCATCAAAGGATAGAGATAAAAGACACCAAGGAAGCTTTAGACAAGAT
AGAGGAAGAGCAAAACAAAAGTAAGACCACCGCACAGCAAGCGGCCGCTGATCTTCAGACCTGGAGGAGG
AGATATGAGGGACAATTGGAGAAGTGAATTATATAAATATAAAGTAGTAAAAATTGAACCATTAGGAGTA
GCACCCACCAAGGCAAAGAGAAGAGTGGTGCAGAGAGAAAAAAGAGCAGTGGGAATAGGAGCTTTGTTCC
TTGGGTTCTTGGGAGCAGCAGGAAGCACTATGGGCGCAGCGTCAATGACGCTGACGGTACAGGCCAGACA
ATTATTGTCTGGTATAGTGCAGCAGCAGAACAATTTGCTGAGGGCTATTGAGGCGCAACAGCATCTGTTG
CAACTCACAGTCTGGGGCATCAAGCAGCTCCAGGCAAGAATCCTGGCTGTGGAAAGATACCTAAAGGATC
AACAGCTCCTGGGGATTTGGGGTTGCTCTGGAAAACTCATTTGCACCACTGCTGTGCCTTGGAATGCTAG
TTGGAGTAATAAATCTCTGGAACAGATTTGGAATCACACGACCTGGATGGAGTGGGACAGAGAAATTAAC
AATTACACAAGCTTAATACACTCCTTAATTGAAGAATCGCAAAACCAGCAAGAAAAGAATGAACAAGAAT
TATTGGAATTAGATAAATGGGCAAGTTTGTGGAATTGGTTTAACATAACAAATTGGCTGTGGTATATAAA
ATTATTCATAATGATAGTAGGAGGCTTGGTAGGTTTAAGAATAGTTTTTGCTGTACTTTCTATAGTGAAT
AGAGTTAGGCAGGGATATTCACCATTATCGTTTCAGACCCACCTCCCAACCCCGAGGGGACCCAGAGAGG
GCCTATTTCCCATGATTCCTTCATATTTGCATATACGATACAAGGCTGTTAGAGAGATAATTAGAATTAA
TTTGACTGTAAACACAAAGATATTAGTACAAAATACGTGACGTAGAAAGTAATAATTTCTTGGGTAGTTT
GCAGTTTTAAAATTATGTTTTAAAATGGACTATCATATGCTTACCGTAACTTGAAAGTATTTCGATTTCT
TGGCTTTATATATCTTGTGGAAAGGACGAAACACCGATACTTACAAAGTACTGTTGGTTTTAGAGCTAGA
AATAGCAAGTTAAAATAAGGCTAGTCCGTTATCAACTTGAAAAAGTGGCACCGAGTCGGTGCTTTTTTAA
GCTTGGCGTAACTAGATCTTGAGACAAATGGCAGTATTCATCCACAATTTTAAAAGAAAAGGGGGGATTG
GGGGGTACAGTGCAGGGGAAAGAATAGTAGACATAATAGCAACAGACATACAAACTAAAGAATTACAAAA
ACAAATTACAAAAATTCAAAATTTTCGGGTTTATTACAGGGACAGCAGAGATCCACTTTGGCGCCGGCTC
GAGGGGG
Features (pLannotate 1.2.2; 29 found; start..end, strand, type, name):
     14..80      +  CDS            small t antigen (fragment): SV40 (simian virus 40) small t antigen
    106..317     +  promoter       EF-1α core promoter: core promoter for human elongation factor EF-1α
    318..1256    +  intron         EF-1α intron A: intron upstream of the start codon of human EF-1α
   1278..1877    +  CDS            PuroR (fragment): puromycin N-acetyltransferase; pac from Streptomyces; confers resistance to puromycin
   1893..2481    +  misc_feature   WPRE: woodchuck hepatitis virus posttranscriptional regulatory element
   2532..2551    +  misc_feature   cPPT/CTS (fragment): central polypurine tract and central termination sequence of HIV-1
   2553..2786    +  LTR            3' LTR (ΔU3): self-inactivating 3' long terminal repeat (LTR) from HIV-1
   2864..2985    +  polyA_signal   SV40 poly(A) signal: SV40 polyadenylation signal
   3025..3160    +  rep_origin     SV40 ori: SV40 origin of replication
   3181..3199    -  promoter       T7 promoter: promoter for bacteriophage T7 RNA polymerase
   3207..3362    +  CDS            lacZα (fragment): LacZα fragment of β-galactosidase; lacZ fragment
   3367..3795    +  rep_origin     f1 ori (sequence partly withheld): f1 bacteriophage origin of replication; arrow indicates direction of (+) strand synthesis
   3848..3952    +  promoter       AmpR promoter: bla
   3953..4813    +  CDS            AmpR: β-lactamase; bla; confers resistance to ampicillin, carbenicillin, and related antibiotics
   4984..5572    +  rep_origin     ori: high-copy-number ColE1/pMB1/pBR322/pUC origin of replication
   5755..5847    +  CDS            lacI (fragment): lac repressor; lacI; The lac repressor binds to the lac operator to inhibit transcription in E. coli. This inhibition can be relieved by adding lactose or isopropyl-β-D-thiogalactopyranoside (IPTG).
   5860..5881    +  protein_bind   CAP binding site: CAP binding activates transcription in the presence of cAMP. E. coli catabolite activator protein
   5896..5926    +  promoter       lac promoter: promoter for the E. coli lac operon
   5934..5950    +  protein_bind   lac operator: The lac repressor binds to the lac operator to inhibit transcription in E. coli. This inhibition can be relieved by adding lactose or isopropyl-β-D-thiogalactopyranoside (IPTG). lac repressor encoded by lacI
   5995..6013    +  promoter       T3 promoter: promoter for bacteriophage T3 RNA polymerase
   6041..6267    +  promoter       RSV promoter: Rous sarcoma virus enhancer/promoter
   6268..6448    +  LTR            5' LTR (truncated): truncated 5' long terminal repeat (LTR) from HIV-1
   6495..6620    +  misc_feature   HIV-1 Ψ: packaging signal of human immunodeficiency virus type 1
   6604..6967    +  CDS            HIV-1 gag (fragment): gag protein from human immunodeficiency virus 1; gag
   7113..7346    +  misc_feature   RRE: The Rev response element (RRE) of HIV-1 allows for Rev-dependent mRNA export from the nucleus to the cytoplasm.
   7723..7749    +  CDS            Rev (fragment): human immunodeficiency virus 1 (HIV-1) Rev protein; rev; enhances nuclear export of unspliced and incompletely spliced viral mRNAs
   7753..7993    +  promoter       U6 promoter: RNA polymerase III promoter for human U6 snRNA
   8023..8098    +  misc_RNA       gRNA scaffold: guide RNA scaffold for the Streptococcus pyogenes CRISPR/Cas9 system
   8154..8271    +  misc_feature   cPPT/CTS: central polypurine tract and central termination sequence of HIV-1
