[The description below was written by a language model from this plasmid's Addgene catalogue record and pLannotate feature annotations shown in this document.]
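Description:
CLK1 gRNA (BRDN0001146454) is a third-generation lentiviral CRISPR guide plasmid built on the lentiGuide-Puro backbone, carrying a single guide RNA directed against human CLK1 (also known as CLK/STY), a kinase gene. It is one member of a human kinome gRNA collection, with the guide designed against two CLK1 reference transcripts. In bacteria it is maintained through a high-copy ColE1/pUC-type origin with ampicillin resistance (β-lactamase). The backbone also retains an f1 origin, an SV40 origin and poly(A) signal, and remnants of lac, T7 and T3 cloning-vector elements.

The lentiviral transfer cassette begins with an RSV promoter fused to a truncated HIV-1 5' LTR, which drives Tat-independent production of the genomic RNA in packaging cells. This is followed by the Ψ packaging signal with a partial gag sequence, the Rev response element for nuclear export, and a cPPT/CTS that aids nuclear import. A self-inactivating ΔU3 3' LTR closes the cassette.

Within this unit, the human U6 RNA polymerase III promoter transcribes the CLK1-specific spacer joined to the Streptococcus pyogenes Cas9 gRNA scaffold. A separate EF-1α core promoter with its intron A drives puromycin N-acetyltransferase, followed by a WPRE to enhance transcript expression, so that transduced mammalian cells can be selected with puromycin.

The plasmid does not encode Cas9. It is meant to be used with a separate Cas9 lentiviral vector or in cells that already express Cas9, where it directs cleavage and knockout of CLK1.
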