Addgene plasmid #76232: CLK1 gRNA (BRDN0001146454)
Purpose: 3rd generation lentiviral gRNA plasmid targeting human CLK1
Depositing lab: John Doench & David Root. Depositing organization: Broad Institute. Publication: Optimized sgRNA design to maximize activity and minimize off-target effects of CRISPR-Cas9. Doench JG, Fusi N, Sullender M, Hegde M, Vaimberg EW, Donovan KF, Smith I, Tothova Z, Wilen C, Orchard R, Virgin HW, Listgarten J, Root DE. Nat Biotechnol. 2016 Jan 18. doi: 10.1038/nbt.3437. PubMed 26780180.
Backbone
  Vector backbone: lentiGuide-Puro
  Backbone manufacturer: Zhang Lab (Addgene plasmid # 52963)
  Vector type: Mammalian Expression, Lentiviral, CRISPR
  Selectable markers: Puromycin
Growth in bacteria
  Bacterial resistance: Ampicillin, 100 μg/mL
  Growth temperature: 37°C
  Growth strain: DH5alpha
  Copy number: High Copy
Gene/Insert
  Gene/Insert name: CLK1 (alt names: CLK1; NM_001162407.1)
  gRNA/shRNA sequence: ATACTTACAAAGTACTGTTG
  Species: H. sapiens (human)
  Entrez Gene: CLK1 (a.k.a. CLK, CLK/STY, STY)
  Promoter: hU6
  Cloning method: Unknown
  Sequencing primers: 5′ U6-F; 3′ pS2-R
Terms and licenses: Academic/Nonprofit Terms; Industry Terms: Not Available to Industry
Depositor comments: The gRNA was designed to target the following Genbank reference sequence(s): NM_001162407.1,NM_004071.3. Note that this plasmid does NOT contain Cas9. It should be used in conjunction with lentiCas9-Blast (Addgene #52962) or otherwise with cell lines already expressing Cas9. Browse the full kinome gRNA library at http://www.addgene.org/pooled-library/broadgpp-human-kinome/ or visit http://www.broadinstitute.org/rnai/public/ for detailed protocols and information.
How to cite: CLK1 gRNA (BRDN0001146454) was a gift from John Doench & David Root (Addgene plasmid # 76232 ; http://n2t.net/addgene:76232 ; RRID:Addgene_76232)
