>Addgene plasmid #76232 | CLK1 gRNA (BRDN0001146454) | depositor partial sequence | sequence record 143692 | Target Sequence
ATACTTACAAAGTACTGTTG
