>Addgene plasmid #76232 | CLK1 gRNA (BRDN0001146454) | addgene partial sequence | sequence record 185439 | hU6-F
AGAAAGTAATAATTTCTTGGGTAGTTTGCAGTTTTAAAATTATGTTTTAAAATGGACTATCATATGCTTA
CCGTAACTTGAAAGTATTTCGATTTCTTGGCTTTATATATCTTGTGGAAAGGACGAAACACCGATACTTA
CAAAGTACTGTTGGTTTTAGAGCTAGAAATAGCAAGTTAAAATAAGGCTAGTCCGTTATCAACTTGAAAA
AGTGGCACCGAGTCGGTGCTTTTTTAAGCTTGGCGTAACTAGATCTTGAGACAAATGGCAGTATTCATCC
ACAATTTTAAAAGAAAAGGGGGGATTGGGGGGTACAGTGCAGGGGAAAGAATAGTAGACATAATAGCAAC
AGACATACAAACTAAAGAATTACAAAAACAAATTACAAAAATTCAAAATTTTCGGGTTTATTACAGGGAC
AGCAGAGATCCACTTTGGCGCCGGCTCGAGGGGGCCCGGGTGCAAAGATGGATAAAGTTTTAAACAGAGA
GGAATCTTTGCAGCTAATGGACCTTCTAGGTCTTGAAAGGAGTGGGAATTGGCTCCGGTGCCCGTCAGTG
GGCAGAGCGC
